>Addgene plasmid #169749 | GB1-PRD(703-868, P801G, T805C, C813S)-Strep | addgene full sequence | sequence record 333025 | Addgene NGS Result
TAATACGACTCACTATAGGGGAATTGTGAGCGGATAACAATTCCCCTCTAGAAATAATTTTGTTTAACTT
TAAGAAGGAGATATACATATGCAATACAAACTGGCGCTGAACGGCAAAACGCTGAAGGGTGAAACGACGA
CCGAGGCCGTTGATGCGGCCACGGCCGAGAAAGTGTTCAAGCAGTACGCCAACGACAACGGTGTTGATGG
CGAATGGACCTACGACGATGCGACCAAAACCTTCACCGTGACCGAACTGGTTCCGCGCGGCAGTATCGAA
GGTCGCATCCGCGAGAATCTGAAAGATAGCGGTCTGTTTCTGGAGCATCACCACCATCACCATGAAAATC
TGTACTTCCAAGGCGACGAACTGCTGAAAGATCTGCAGCAGAGCATTGCCCGCGAACCAAGCGCCCCAAG
CATCCCGACGCCAGCCTATCAGAGTAGTCCGGCGGGTGGTCATGCGCCGACCCCACCAACGCCGGCCCCA
CGTACGATGCCGCCAACCAAACCGCAACCACCAGCGCGTCCGCCACCACCAGTTCTCCCAGCCAATCGCG
CCCCAAGTGCGACCGCGCCAAGCCCAGTTGGTGCGGGTACCGCCGCGCCAGCGCCAAGTCAAACGCCGGG
TAGTGCCCCACCACCACAAGCGCAAGGCGGCCCATATCCGTGTTACCCGGGCTATCCGGGCTACAGTCAG
ATGCCAATGCCGATGGGTTACAACCCATACGCGTACGGCCAGTATAACATGCCGTACCCACCGGTGTACC
ACCAGAGTCCGGGCCAAGCCCCATACCCGGGTCCACAGCAGCCAAGCTACCCGTTCCCGCAGCCACCACA
GCAAAGTTACTACCCGCAGCAATGGAGCCATCCGCAGTTCGAAAAGTAAGGATCCGGCTGCTAACAAAGC
CCGAAAGGAAGCTGAGTTGGCTGCTGCCACCGCTGAGCAATAACTAGCATAACCCCTTGGGGCCTCTAAA
CGGGTCTTGAGGGGTTTTTTGCTGAAAGGAGGAACTATATCCGGATATCCCGCAAGAGGCCCGGCAGTAC
CGGCATAACCAAGCCTATGCCTACAGCATCCAGGGTGACGGTGCCGAGGATGACGATGAGCGCATTGTTA
GATTTCATACACGGTGCCTGACTGCGTTAGCAATTTAACTGTGATAAACTACCGCATTAAAGCTTATCGA
TGATAAGCTGTCAAACATGAGAATTCTTGAAGACGAAAGGGCCTCGTGATACGCCTATTTTTATAGGTTA
ATGTCATGATAATAATGGTTTCTTAGACGTCAGGTGGCACTTTTCGGGGAAATGTGCGCGGAACCCCTAT
TTGTTTATTTTTCTAAATACATTCAAATATGTATCCGCTCATGAGACAATAACCCTGATAAATGCTTCAA
TAATATTGAAAAAGGAAGAGTATGAGTATTCAACATTTCCGTGTCGCCCTTATTCCCTTTTTTGCGGCAT
TTTGCCTTCCTGTTTTTGCTCACCCAGAAACGCTGGTGAAAGTAAAAGATGCTGAAGATCAGTTGGGTGC
ACGAGTGGGTTACATCGAACTGGATCTCAACAGCGGTAAGATCCTTGAGAGTTTTCGCCCCGAAGAACGT
TTTCCAATGATGAGCACTTTTAAAGTTCTGCTATGTGGCGCGGTATTATCCCGTGTTGACGCCGGGCAAG
AGCAACTCGGTCGCCGCATACACTATTCTCAGAATGACTTGGTTGAGTACTCACCAGTCACAGAAAAGCA
TCTTACGGATGGCATGACAGTAAGAGAATTATGCAGTGCTGCCATAACCATGAGTGATAACACTGCGGCC
AACTTACTTCTGACAACGATCGGAGGACCGAAGGAGCTAACCGCTTTTTTGCACAACATGGGGGATCATG
TAACTCGCCTTGATCGTTGGGAACCGGAGCTGAATGAAGCCATACCAAACGACGAGCGTGACACCACGAT
GCCTGCAGCAATGGCAACAACGTTGCGCAAACTATTAACTGGCGAACTACTTACTCTAGCTTCCCGGCAA
CAATTAATAGACTGGATGGAGGCGGATAAAGTTGCAGGACCACTTCTGCGCTCGGCCCTTCCGGCTGGCT
GGTTTATTGCTGATAAATCTGGAGCCGGTGAGCGTGGGTCTCGCGGTATCATTGCAGCACTGGGGCCAGA
TGGTAAGCCCTCCCGTATCGTAGTTATCTACACGACGGGGAGTCAGGCAACTATGGATGAACGAAATAGA
CAGATCGCTGAGATAGGTGCCTCACTGATTAAGCATTGGTAACTGTCAGACCAAGTTTACTCATATATAC
TTTAGATTGATTTAAAACTTCATTTTTAATTTAAAAGGATCTAGGTGAAGATCCTTTTTGATAATCTCAT
GACCAAAATCCCTTAACGTGAGTTTTCGTTCCACTGAGCGTCAGACCCCGTAGAAAAGATCAAAGGATCT
TCTTGAGATCCTTTTTTTCTGCGCGTAATCTGCTGCTTGCAAACAAAAAAACCACCGCTACCAGCGGTGG
TTTGTTTGCCGGATCAAGAGCTACCAACTCTTTTTCCGAAGGTAACTGGCTTCAGCAGAGCGCAGATACC
AAATACTGTCCTTCTAGTGTAGCCGTAGTTAGGCCACCACTTCAAGAACTCTGTAGCACCGCCTACATAC
CTCGCTCTGCTAATCCTGTTACCAGTGGCTGCTGCCAGTGGCGATAAGTCGTGTCTTACCGGGTTGGACT
CAAGACGATAGTTACCGGATAAGGCGCAGCGGTCGGGCTGAACGGGGGGTTCGTGCACACAGCCCAGCTT
GGAGCGAACGACCTACACCGAACTGAGATACCTACAGCGTGAGCTATGAGAAAGCGCCACGCTTCCCGAA
GGGAGAAAGGCGGACAGGTATCCGGTAAGCGGCAGGGTCGGAACAGGAGAGCGCACGAGGGAGCTTCCAG
GGGGAAACGCCTGGTATCTTTATAGTCCTGTCGGGTTTCGCCACCTCTGACTTGAGCGTCGATTTTTGTG
ATGCTCGTCAGGGGGGCGGAGCCTATGGAAAAACGCCAGCAACGCGGCCTTTTTACGGTTCCTGGCCTTT
TGCTGGCCTTTTGCTCACATGTTCTTTCCTGCGTTATCCCCTGATTCTGTGGATAACCGTATTACCGCCT
TTGAGTGAGCTGATACCGCTCGCCGCAGCCGAACGACCGAGCGCAGCGAGTCAGTGAGCGAGGAAGCGGA
AGAGCGCCTGATGCGGTATTTTCTCCTTACGCATCTGTGCGGTATTTCACACCGCAATGGTGCACTCTCA
GTACAATCTGCTCTGATGCCGCATAGTTAAGCCAGTATACACTCCGCTATCGCTACGTGACTGGGTCATG
GCTGCGCCCCGACACCCGCCAACACCCGCTGACGCGCCCTGACGGGCTTGTCTGCTCCCGGCATCCGCTT
ACAGACAAGCTGTGACCGTCTCCGGGAGCTGCATGTGTCAGAGGTTTTCACCGTCATCACCGAAACGCGC
GAGGCAGCTGCGGTAAAGCTCATCAGCGTGGTCGTGAAGCGATTCACAGATGTCTGCCTGTTCATCCGCG
TCCAGCTCGTTGAGTTTCTCCAGAAGCGTTAATGTCTGGCTTCTGATAAAGCGGGCCATGTTAAGGGCGG
TTTTTTCCTGTTTGGTCACTGATGCCTCCGTGTAAGGGGGATTTCTGTTCATGGGGGTAATGATACCGAT
GAAACGAGAGAGGATGCTCACGATACGGGTTACTGATGATGAACATGCCCGGTTACTGGAACGTTGTGAG
GGTAAACAACTGGCGGTATGGATGCGGCGGGACCAGAGAAAAATCACTCAGGGTCAATGCCAGCGCTTCG
TTAATACAGATGTAGGTGTTCCACAGGGTAGCCAGCAGCATCCTGCGATGCAGATCCGGAACATAATGGT
GCAGGGCGCTGACTTCCGCGTTTCCAGACTTTACGAAACACGGAAACCGAAGACCATTCATGTTGTTGCT
CAGGTCGCAGACGTTTTGCAGCAGCAGTCGCTTCACGTTCGCTCGCGTATCGGTGATTCATTCTGCTAAC
CAGTAAGGCAACCCCGCCAGCCTAGCCGGGTCCTCAACGACAGGAGCACGATCATGCGCACCCGTGGCCA
GGACCCAACGCTGCCCGAGATGCGCCGCGTGCGGCTGCTGGAGATGGCGGACGCGATGGATATGTTCTGC
CAAGGGTTGGTTTGCGCATTCACAGTTCTCCGCAAGAATTGATTGGCTCCAATTCTTGGAGTGGTGAATC
CGTTAGCGAGGTGCCGCCGGCTTCCATTCAGGTCGAGGTGGCCCGGCTCCATGCACCGCGACGCAACGCG
GGGAGGCAGACAAGGTATAGGGCGGCGCCTACAATCCATGCCAACCCGTTCCATGTGCTCGCCGAGGCGG
CATAAATCGCCGTGACGATCAGCGGTCCAATGATCGAAGTTAGGCTGGTAAGAGCCGCGAGCGATCCTTG
AAGCTGTCCCTGATGGTCGTCATCTACCTGCCTGGACAGCATGGCCTGCAACGCGGGCATCCCGATGCCG
CCGGAAGCGAGAAGAATCATAATGGGGAAGGCCATCCAGCCTCGCGTCGCGAACGCCAGCAAGACGTAGC
CCAGCGCGTCGGCCGCCATGCCGGCGATAATGGCCTGCTTCTCGCCGAAACGTTTGGTGGCGGGACCAGT
GACGAAGGCTTGAGCGAGGGCGTGCAAGATTCCGAATACCGCAAGCGACAGGCCGATCATCGTCGCGCTC
CAGCGAAAGCGGTCCTCGCCGAAAATGACCCAGAGCGCTGCCGGCACCTGTCCTACGAGTTGCATGATAA
AGAAGACAGTCATAAGTGCGGCGACGATAGTCATGCCCCGCGCCCACCGGAAGGAGCTGACTGGGTTGAA
GGCTCTCAAGGGCATCGGTCGAGATCCCGGTGCCTAATGAGTGAGCTAACTTACATTAATTGCGTTGCGC
TCACTGCCCGCTTTCCAGTCGGGAAACCTGTCGTGCCAGCTGCATTAATGAATCGGCCAACGCGCGGGGA
GAGGCGGTTTGCGTATTGGGCGCCAGGGTGGTTTTTCTTTTCACCAGTGAGACGGGCAACAGCTGATTGC
CCTTCACCGCCTGGCCCTGAGAGAGTTGCAGCAAGCGGTCCACGCTGGTTTGCCCCAGCAGGCGAAAATC
CTGTTTGATGGTGGTTAACGGCGGGATATAACATGAGCTGTCTTCGGTATCGTCGTATCCCACTACCGAG
ATATCCGCACCAACGCGCAGCCCGGACTCGGTAATGGCGCGCATTGCGCCCAGCGCCATCTGATCGTTGG
CAACCAGCATCGCAGTGGGAACGATGCCCTCATTCAGCATTTGCATGGTTTGTTGAAAACCGGACATGGC
ACTCCAGTCGCCTTCCCGTTCCGCTATCGGCTGAATTTGATTGCGAGTGAGATATTTATGCCAGCCAGCC
AGACGCAGACGCGCCGAGACAGAACTTAATGGGCCCGCTAACAGCGCGATTTGCTGGTGACCCAATGCGA
CCAGATGCTCCACGCCCAGTCGCGTACCGTCTTCATGGGAGAAAATAATACTGTTGATGGGTGTCTGGTC
AGAGACATCAAGAAATAACGCCGGAACATTAGTGCAGGCAGCTTCCACAGCAATGGCATCCTGGTCATCC
AGCGGATAGTTAATGATCAGCCCACTGACGCGTTGCGCGAGAAGATTGTGCACCGCCGCTTTACAGGCTT
CGACGCCGCTTCGTTCTACCATCGACACCACCACGCTGGCACCCAGTTGATCGGCGCGAGATTTAATCGC
CGCGACAATTTGCGACGGCGCGTGCAGGGCCAGACTGGAGGTGGCAACGCCAATCAGCAACGACTGTTTG
CCCGCCAGTTGTTGTGCCACGCGGTTGGGAATGTAATTCAGCTCCGCCATCGCCGCTTCCACTTTTTCCC
GCGTTTTCGCAGAAACGTGGCTGGCCTGGTTCACCACGCGGGAAACGGTCTGATAAGAGACACCGGCATA
CTCTGCGACATCGTATAACGTTACTGGTTTCACATTCACCACCCTGAATTGACTCTCTTCCGGGCGCTAT
CATGCCATACCGCGAAAGGTTTTGCGCCATTCGATGGTGTCCGGGATCTCGACGCTCTCCCTTATGCGAC
TCCTGCATTAGGAAGCAGCCCAGTAGTAGGTTGAGGCCGTTGAGCACCGCCGCCGCAAGGAATGGTGCAT
GCAAGGAGATGGCGCCCAACAGTCCCCCGGCCACGGGGCCTGCCACCATACCCACGCCGAAACAAGCGCT
CATGAGCCCGAAGTGGCGAGCCCGATCTTCCCCATCGGTGATGTCGGCGATATAGGCGCCAGCAACCGCA
CCTGTGGCGCCGGTGATGCCGGCCACGATGCGTCCGGCGTAGAGGATCGAGATCTCGATCCCGCGAAAT
Features (pLannotate 1.2.2; 21 found; start..end, strand, type, name):
      1..19      +  promoter       T7 promoter: promoter for bacteriophage T7 RNA polymerase
     20..44      +  protein_bind   lac operator: The lac repressor binds to the lac operator to inhibit transcription in E. coli. This inhibition can be relieved by adding lactose or isopropyl-β-D-thiogalactopyranoside (IPTG). lac repressor encoded by lacI
     59..81      +  RBS            RBS: efficient ribosome binding site from bacteriophage T7 gene 10 (Olins and Rangwala, 1989)
     95..256     +  CDS            spg (fragment): SPG1_STRSG - Experimental evidence at protein level: Swiss-Prot protein existence level 1. Binds to the constant Fc region of IgG with high affinity. From Streptococcus sp. group G.
    365..862     +  CDS            PDCD6IP (fragment): PDC6I_HUMAN - Also known as AIP1, ALIX, KIAA1375. Experimental evidence at protein level: Swiss-Prot protein existence level 1. (Microbial infection) Involved in HIV-1 virus budding. Can replace TSG101 it its role of supporting HIV-1 release; this function requires the interaction with CHMP4B. The ESCRT machinery also functions in topologically equivalent membrane fission events, such as enveloped virus budding (HIV-1 and other lentiviruses). From Homo sapiens (Human).
    863..886     +  CDS            Strep-Tag II: peptide that binds Strep-Tactin®, an engineered form of streptavidin
    897..946     +  CDS            SET1 (fragment): solubility-enhancement tag derived from T7 phage gene 10B
    954..1001    +  terminator     T7 terminator: transcription terminator for bacteriophage T7 RNA polymerase
   1024..1128    -  CDS            TcR (fragment): tetracycline efflux protein; tet; confers resistance to tetracycline
   1176..1204    -  promoter       tet promoter: E. coli promoter for tetracycline efflux protein gene
   1317..1421    +  promoter       AmpR promoter: bla
   1422..2282    +  CDS            AmpR: β-lactamase; bla; confers resistance to ampicillin, carbenicillin, and related antibiotics
   2453..3041    +  rep_origin     ori: high-copy-number ColE1/pMB1/pBR322/pUC origin of replication
   3227..3366    -  misc_feature   bom: basis of mobility region from pBR322
   3468..3659    -  CDS            rop: Rop protein, which maintains plasmids at low copy number; rop
   3676..4056    +  CDS            YPB1_ECOLX: Protein predicted: Swiss-Prot protein existence level 4. From Escherichia coli.
   4298..4922    -  CDS            TcR (fragment): tetracycline efflux protein; tet; confers resistance to tetracycline
   4937..4958    -  protein_bind   CAP binding site: CAP binding activates transcription in the presence of cAMP. E. coli catabolite activator protein
   4971..6053    -  CDS            lacI: lac repressor; lacI; The lac repressor binds to the lac operator to inhibit transcription in E. coli. This inhibition can be relieved by adding lactose or isopropyl-β-D-thiogalactopyranoside (IPTG).
   6054..6131    -  promoter       lacI promoter: lacI
   6139..6418    -  CDS            TcR (fragment): tetracycline efflux protein; tet; confers resistance to tetracycline
