[The description below was written by a language model from this plasmid's Addgene catalogue record and pLannotate feature annotations shown in this document.]
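Description:
GB1-PRD(703-868, P801G, T805C, C813S)-Strep is a pET-11a-based bacterial expression plasmid of about 6.4 kb that produces a codon-optimized fragment of human ALIX (PDCD6IP), residues 703-868, corresponding to its proline-rich domain. The plasmid is maintained in E. coli through a ColE1/pBR322-type origin with the adjacent bom and rop elements, and is selected with ampicillin via the β-lactamase gene. The catalogue lists it as high copy, although rop is normally associated with reduced copy number. Several tetracycline-resistance fragments in the annotation are non-functional remnants of the pBR322-derived backbone.

Expression is driven by a T7 promoter followed by a lac operator and the T7 gene 10 ribosome binding site, with a T7 terminator downstream. The plasmid-borne lacI gene supplies repressor, so transcription stays off until IPTG is added in a host that provides T7 RNA polymerase. The open reading frame begins with the GB1 domain of streptococcal protein G, commonly used as a solubility-enhancing fusion partner, followed by a His6 tag and a TEV protease site (both stated in the catalogue but not individually annotated), then the ALIX segment and a C-terminal Strep-Tag II. This layout allows affinity purification from either end and removal of the N-terminal GB1-His6 portion by TEV cleavage. A short annotated hit to a T7 gene 10-derived tag lies after the Strep tag and is probably backbone sequence outside the fusion.

The insert carries three substitutions: P801G, T805C and C813S. The insert name field instead gives G808C for the second change, a discrepancy within the record. The rationale for the mutations is not stated. The associated publication concerns tyrosine phosphorylation, reversible amyloid formation, autoinhibition and membrane association of ALIX, indicating use in making recombinant protein for such studies.
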