Addgene plasmid #169749: GB1-PRD(703-868, P801G, T805C, C813S)-Strep
Purpose: Codon-optimized bacterial expression plasmid. Expresses GB1-His6-TEV-ALIX(703-868, P801G, T805C, C813S)-Strep.
Depositing lab: Lalit Deshmukh. Depositing organization: University of California, San Diego (UCSD). Publication: Mechanistic Roles of Tyrosine Phosphorylation in Reversible Amyloids, Autoinhibition, and Endosomal Membrane Association of ALIX. Elias RD, Ramaraju B, Deshmukh L. J Biol Chem. 2021 Oct 21:101328. doi: 10.1016/j.jbc.2021.101328. PubMed 34688656.
Backbone
  Vector backbone: pET-11a
  Backbone size w/o insert (bp): 5643
  Total vector size (bp): 6441
  Vector type: Bacterial Expression
Growth in bacteria
  Bacterial resistance: Ampicillin, 100 μg/mL
  Growth temperature: 37°C
  Growth strain: DH5alpha
  Copy number: High Copy
Gene/Insert
  Gene/Insert name: GB1-His6-TEV-ALIX(703-868, P801G, G808C, C813S)-Strep (alt names: ALIX Proline Rich Domain; ALIX Proline Rich Region)
  Species: H. sapiens (human)
  Insert size (bp): 798
  Mutation: Proline 801 to Glycine, Threonine 805 to Cysteine, Cysteine 813 to Serine
  Entrez Gene: PDCD6IP (a.k.a. AIP1, ALIX, DRIP4, HP95, MCPH29)
  Tag / fusion protein: GB1-His6-TEV (N terminal on insert); Strep tag (WSHPQFEK) (C terminal on insert)
Terms and licenses: Academic/Nonprofit Terms; Industry Terms: Not Available to Industry
How to cite: GB1-PRD(703-868, P801G, T805C, C813S)-Strep was a gift from Lalit Deshmukh (Addgene plasmid # 169749 ; http://n2t.net/addgene:169749 ; RRID:Addgene_169749)
