>Addgene plasmid #169749 | GB1-PRD(703-868, P801G, T805C, C813S)-Strep | depositor partial sequence | sequence record 328937 | GB1-His6-TEV-ALIX(703-868, P801G, T805C, C813S)-Strep
ATGCAATACAAACTGGCGCTGAACGGCAAAACGCTGAAGGGTGAAACGACGACCGAGGCCGTTGATGCGG
CCACGGCCGAGAAAGTGTTCAAGCAGTACGCCAACGACAACGGTGTTGATGGCGAATGGACCTACGACGA
TGCGACCAAAACCTTCACCGTGACCGAACTGGTTCCGCGCGGCAGTATCGAAGGTCGCATCCGCGAGAAT
CTGAAAGATAGCGGTCTGTTTCTGGAGCATCACCACCATCACCATGAAAATCTGTACTTCCAAGGCGACG
AACTGCTGAAAGATCTGCAGCAGAGCATTGCCCGCGAACCAAGCGCCCCAAGCATCCCGACGCCAGCCTA
TCAGAGTAGTCCGGCGGGTGGTCATGCGCCGACCCCACCAACGCCGGCCCCACGTACGATGCCGCCAACC
AAACCGCAACCACCAGCGCGTCCGCCACCACCAGTTCTCCCAGCCAATCGCGCCCCAAGTGCGACCGCGC
CAAGCCCAGTTGGTGCGGGTACCGCCGCGCCAGCGCCAAGTCAAACGCCGGGTAGTGCCCCACCACCACA
AGCGCAAGGCGGCCCATATCCGTGTTACCCGGGCTATCCGGGCTACAGTCAGATGCCAATGCCGATGGGT
TACAACCCATACGCGTACGGCCAGTATAACATGCCGTACCCACCGGTGTACCACCAGAGTCCGGGCCAAG
CCCCATACCCGGGTCCACAGCAGCCAAGCTACCCGTTCCCGCAGCCACCACAGCAAAGTTACTACCCGCA
GCAATGGAGCCATCCGCAGTTCGAAAAGTAA
